Addgene plasmid #61437: pBW400hrpL-gfp
Purpose: pBW400hrpL-gfp
Depositing lab: Martin Buck & Baojun Wang. Depositing organization: Imperial College London. Publication: Engineering modular and orthogonal genetic logic gates for robust digital-like synthetic biology. Wang B, Kitney RI, Joly N, Buck M. Nat Commun. 2011 Oct 18;2:508. doi: 10.1038/ncomms1516. PubMed 22009040.
Backbone
  Vector backbone: pSB4A3
  Backbone manufacturer: BioBrick registry
  Backbone size w/o insert (bp): 3547
  Total vector size (bp): 4433
  Vector type: Bacterial Expression
Growth in bacteria
  Bacterial resistance: Ampicillin, 100 μg/mL
  Growth temperature: 37°C
  Growth strain: DH5alpha
  Copy number: Low Copy
Gene/Insert
  Gene/Insert name: hrpL-rbs30-gfp-ter
  Species: Synthetic
  Insert size (bp): 1094
  Promoter: HrpL
  Cloning method: Restriction Enzyme; 5′ cloning site EcoRI (not destroyed); 3′ cloning site PstI (not destroyed)
  Sequencing primers: 5′ TGCCACCTGACGTCTAAGAA; 3′ ATTACCGCCTTTGAGTGAGC
Resource information
  A portion of this plasmid was derived from a plasmid made by: This plasmid was created by Dr Baojun Wang
Terms and licenses: Academic/Nonprofit Terms; Industry Terms: Not Available to Industry
How to cite: pBW400hrpL-gfp was a gift from Martin Buck & Baojun Wang (Addgene plasmid # 61437 ; http://n2t.net/addgene:61437 ; RRID:Addgene_61437)
