[The description below was written by a language model from this plasmid's Addgene catalogue record and pLannotate feature annotations shown in this document.]
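Description:
pBW400hrpL-gfp is a low-copy bacterial expression plasmid of about 4.4 kb, built on the BioBrick registry backbone pSB4A3. It is propagated in E. coli through the pSC101 origin of replication together with its cognate Rep101 (RepA) initiator protein, which keeps copy number low. Selection uses the β-lactamase gene (AmpR) under its own promoter, conferring ampicillin resistance. Several transcription terminators (his operon, lambda t0 and a putative bacterial terminator) flank the backbone elements and insulate the cloning region from read-through.

The synthetic insert, hrpL-rbs30-gfp-ter, lies between the BioBrick prefix and suffix and was cloned via EcoRI and PstI sites that remain intact, so the part can still be used in standard BioBrick assembly. It comprises the HrpL promoter, a ribosome binding site (rbs30), a GFP coding sequence and a double terminator annotated as rrnB T1 followed by T7Te. The promoter and RBS are not annotated individually in the feature table, but they would fall in the unannotated stretch between the prefix and the reporter ORF. The automated annotation labels that ORF as "hfriFP". This conflicts with the catalogue entry, which names the reporter as gfp, and it is probably a mislabel from the similarity search.

The catalogue purpose field only repeats the plasmid name. The design is nonetheless that of a promoter-reporter construct in which fluorescence reports activity of the hrpL promoter. The associated publication concerns modular, orthogonal genetic logic gates for synthetic biology, which suggests the plasmid serves as an output or characterisation module for such circuits. The plasmid itself encodes no regulators for the promoter, so any activating factors would have to be supplied from elsewhere.
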