Features (pLannotate 1.2.2; 12 found; start..end, strand, type, name):
      2..59      +  terminator     his operon terminator: This putative transcriptin terminator from the E. coli his operon has a 2-bp deletion introduced during synthesis. Its efficiency has not been determined.
    362..1312    -  CDS            Rep101: RepA protein needed for replication with the pSC101 origin; rep101
   1360..1582    -  rep_origin     pSC101 ori: low-copy replication origin that requires the Rep101 protein
   2074..2168    -  terminator     lambda t0 terminator: transcription terminator from phage lambda
   2198..3058    -  CDS            AmpR: β-lactamase; bla; confers resistance to ampicillin, carbenicillin, and related antibiotics
   3059..3163    -  promoter       AmpR promoter: bla
   3250..3293    -  terminator     bacterial terminator: putative bacterial transcription terminator
   3296..3317    +  misc_feature   BioBrick prefix: BioBrick prefix for parts that do not start with "ATG"
   3555..4268    +  CDS            hfriFP: hfriFP is a fluorescent protein published in 2013, derived from Herbaspirillum frisingense.
   4291..4362    +  terminator     rrnB T1 terminator: transcription terminator T1 from the E. coli rrnB gene
   4378..4405    +  terminator     T7Te terminator: phage T7 early transcription terminator
   4412..1       +  misc_feature   BioBrick suffix (across the origin): universal suffix for all parts
>Addgene plasmid #61437 | pBW400hrpL-gfp | depositor full sequence | sequence record 121702 | pBW400hrpL-gfp sequence 4431 bps
GTCCGGCAAAAAAGGGCAAGGTGTCACCACCCTGCCCTTTTTCTTTAAAACCGAAAAGATTACTTCGCGT
TATGCAGGCTTCCTCGCTCACTGACTCGCTGCGCTCGGTCGTTCGGCTGCGGCGAGCGGTATCAGCTCAC
TCAAAGGCGGTAATCTCGAGGTTACATTGTCGATCTGTTCATGGTGAACAGCTTTAAATGCACCAAAAAC
TCGTAAAAGCTCTGATGTATCTATCTTTTTTACACCGTTTTCATCTGTGCATATGGACAGTTTTCCCTTT
GATATCTAACGGTGAACAGTTGTTCTACTTTTGTTTGTTAGTCTTGATGCTTCACTGATAGATACAAGAG
CCATAAGAACCTCAGATCCTTCCGTATTTAGCCAGTATGTTCTCTAGTGTGGTTCGTTGTTTTTGCGTGA
GCCATGAGAACGAACCATTGAGATCATGCTTACTTTGCATGTCACTCAAAAATTTTGCCTCAAAACTGGT
GAGCTGAATTTTTGCAGTTAAAGCATCGTGTAGTGTTTTTCTTAGTCCGTTACGTAGGTAGGAATCTGAT
GTAATGGTTGTTGGTATTTTGTCACCATTCATTTTTATCTGGTTGTTCTCAAGTTCGGTTACGAGATCCA
TTTGTCTATCTAGTTCAACTTGGAAAATCAACGTATCAGTCGGGCGGCCTCGCTTATCAACCACCAATTT
CATATTGCTGTAAGTGTTTAAATCTTTACTTATTGGTTTCAAAACCCATTGGTTAAGCCTTTTAAACTCA
TGGTAGTTATTTTCAAGCATTAACATGAACTTAAATTCATCAAGGCTAATCTCTATATTTGCCTTGTGAG
TTTTCTTTTGTGTTAGTTCTTTTAATAACCACTCATAAATCCTCATAGAGTATTTGTTTTCAAAAGACTT
AACATGTTCCAGATTATATTTTATGAATTTTTTTAACTGGAAAAGATAAGGCAATATCTCTTCACTAAAA
ACTAATTCTAATTTTTCGCTTGAGAACTTGGCATAGTTTGTCCACTGGAAAATCTCAAAGCCTTTAACCA
AAGGATTCCTGATTTCCACAGTTCTCGTCATCAGCTCTCTGGTTGCTTTAGCTAATACACCATAAGCATT
TTCCCTACTGATGTTCATCATCTGAGCGTATTGGTTATAAGTGAACGATACCGTCCGTTCTTTCCTTGTA
GGGTTTTCAATCGTGGGGTTGAGTAGTGCCACACAGCATAAAATTAGCTTGGTTTCATGCTCCGTTAAGT
CATAGCGACTAATCGCTAGTTCATTTGCTTTGAAAACAACTAATTCAGACATACATCTCAATTGGTCTAG
GTGATTTTAATCACTATACCAATTGAGATGGGCTAGTCAATGATAATTACATGTCCTTTTCCTTTGAGTT
GTGGGTATCTGTAAATTCTGCTAGACCTTTGCTGGAAAACTTGTAAATTCTGCTAGACCCTCTGTAAATT
CCGCTAGACCTTTGTGTGTTTTTTTTGTTTATATTCAAGTGGTTATAATTTATAGAATAAAGAAAGAATA
AAAAAAGATAAAAAGAATAGATCCCAGCCCTGTGTATAACTCACTACTTTAGTCAGTTCCGCAGTATTAC
AAAAGGATGTCGCAAACGCTGTTTGCTCCTCTACAAAACAGACCTTAAAACCCTAAAGGCTTAAGTAGCA
CCCTCGCAAGCTCGGGCAAATCGCTGAATATTCCTTTTGTCTCCGACCATCAGGCACCTGAGTCGCTGTC
TTTTTCGTGACATTCAGTTCGCTGCGCTCACGGCTCTGGCAGTGAATGGGGGTAAATGGCACTACAGGCG
CCTTTTATGGATTCATGCAAGGAAACTACCCATAATACAAGAAAAGCCCGTCACGGGCTTCTCAGGGCGT
TTTATGGCGGGTCTGCTATGTGGTGCTATCTGACTTTTTGCTGTTCAGCAGTTCCTGCCCTCTGATTTTC
CAGTCTGACCACTTCGGATTATCCCGTGACAGGTCATTCAGACTGGCTAATGCACCCAGTAAGGCAGCGG
TATCATCAACAGGCTTACCCGTCTTACTGTCCCTAGTGCTTGGATTCTCACCAATAAAAAACGCCCGGCG
GCAACCGAGCGTTCTGAACAAATCCAGATGGAGTTCTGAGGTCATTACTGGATCTATCAACAGGAGTCCA
AGCGAGCTCGTAAACTTGGTCTGACAGTTACCAATGCTTAATCAGTGAGGCACCTATCTCAGCGATCTGT
CTATTTCGTTCATCCATAGTTGCCTGACTCCCCGTCGTGTAGATAACTACGATACGGGAGGGCTTACCAT
CTGGCCCCAGTGCTGCAATGATACCGCGAGACCCACGCTCACCGGCTCCAGATTTATCAGCAATAAACCA
GCCAGCCGGAAGGGCCGAGCGCAGAAGTGGTCCTGCAACTTTATCCGCCTCCATCCAGTCTATTAATTGT
TGCCGGGAAGCTAGAGTAAGTAGTTCGCCAGTTAATAGTTTGCGCAACGTTGTTGCCATTGCTACAGGCA
TCGTGGTGTCACGCTCGTCGTTTGGTATGGCTTCATTCAGCTCCGGTTCCCAACGATCAAGGCGAGTTAC
ATGATCCCCCATGTTGTGCAAAAAAGCGGTTAGCTCCTTCGGTCCTCCGATCGTTGTCAGAAGTAAGTTG
GCCGCAGTGTTATCACTCATGGTTATGGCAGCACTGCATAATTCTCTTACTGTCATGCCATCCGTAAGAT
GCTTTTCTGTGACTGGTGAGTACTCAACCAAGTCATTCTGAGAATAGTGTATGCGGCGACCGAGTTGCTC
TTGCCCGGCGTCAATACGGGATAATACCGCGCCACATAGCAGAACTTTAAAAGTGCTCATCATTGGAAAA
CGTTCTTCGGGGCGAAAACTCTCAAGGATCTTACCGCTGTTGAGATCCAGTTCGATGTAACCCACTCGTG
CACCCAACTGATCTTCAGCATCTTTTACTTTCACCAGCGTTTCTGGGTGAGCAAAAACAGGAAGGCAAAA
TGCCGCAAAAAAGGGAATAAGGGCGACACGGAAATGTTGAATACTCATACTCTTCCTTTTTCAATATTAT
TGAAGCATTTATCAGGGTTATTGTCTCATGAGCGGATACATATTTGAATGTATTTAGAAAAATAAACAAA
TAGGGGTTCCGCGCACATTTCCCATGGTGCCACCTGACGTCTAAGAAACCATTATTATCATGACATTAAC
CTATAAAAATAGGCGTATCACGAGGCAGAATTTCAGATAAAAAAAATCCTTAGCTTTCGCTAAGGATGAT
TTCTGGAATTCGCGGCCGCTTCTAGAGGCCGGATTATGTCCGCTGAGTGGGTCACGGTCCCGGATCAGTT
CCCTTGCGAAGCTGACCGATGTTTTTGTGCCAAAAGCTGTTGTGGCAAAAAACGGTTTGCGCAAAGTTTT
GTATTACAAAGAATTTCACATTTTAAAATATCTTTATAAATCAATCAGTTATTTCTATTTTTAAGCTGGC
ATGGTTATCGCTATAGGGCTTGTACTACTAGAGATTAAAGAGGAGAAATACTAGATGCGTAAAGGAGAAG
AACTTTTCACTGGAGTTGTCCCAATTCTTGTTGAATTAGATGGTGATGTTAATGGGCACAAATTTTCTGT
CAGTGGAGAGGGTGAAGGTGATGCAACATACGGAAAACTTACCCTTAAATTTATTTGCACTACTGGAAAA
CTACCTGTTCCATGGCCAACACTTGTCACTACTTTCGGTTATGGTGTTCAATGCTTTGCGAGATACCCAG
ATCATATGAAACAGCATGACTTTTTCAAGAGTGCCATGCCCGAAGGTTATGTACAGGAAAGAACTATATT
TTTCAAAGATGACGGGAACTACAAGACACGTGCTGAAGTCAAGTTTGAAGGTGATACCCTTGTTAATAGA
ATCGAGTTAAAAGGTATTGATTTTAAAGAAGATGGAAACATTCTTGGACACAAATTGGAATACAACTATA
ACTCACACAATGTATACATCATGGCAGACAAACAAAAGAATGGAATCAAAGTTAACTTCAAAATTAGACA
CAACATTGAAGATGGAAGCGTTCAACTAGCAGACCATTATCAACAAAATACTCCAATTGGCGATGGCCCT
GTCCTTTTACCAGACAACCATTACCTGTCCACACAATCTGCCCTTTCGAAAGATCCCAACGAAAAGAGAG
ACCACATGGTCCTTCTTGAGTTTGTAACAGCTGCTGGGATTACACATGGCATGGATGAACTATACAAATA
ATAATACTAGAGCCAGGCATCAAATAAAACGAAAGGCTCAGTCGAAAGACTGGGCCTTTCGTTTTATCTG
TTGTTTGTCGGTGAACGCTCTCTACTAGAGTCACACTGGCTCACCTTCGGGTGGGCCTTTCTGCGTTTAT
ATACTAGTAGCGGCCGCTGCA
