>Addgene plasmid #61437 | pBW400hrpL-gfp | addgene partial sequence | sequence record 121700 | pBRforEco 5'-AATAGGCGTATCACGAGGC-3'
AGGATGATTTCTGGAATTCGCGGCCGCTTCTAGAGGCCGGATTATGTCCGCTGAGTGGGTCACGGTCCCG
GATCAGTTCCCTTGCGAAGCTGACCGATGTTTTTGTGCCAAAAGCTGTTGTGGCAAAAAACGGTTTGCGC
AAAGTTTTGTATTACAAAGAATTTCACATTTTAAAATATCTTTATAAATCAATCAGTTATTTCTATTTTT
AAGCTGGCATGGTTATCGCTATAGGGCTTGTACTACTAGAGATTAAAGAGGAGAAATACTAGATGCGTAA
AGGAGAAGAACTTTTCACTGGAGTTGTCCCAATTCTTGTTGAATTAGATGGTGATGTTAATGGGCACAAA
TTTTCTGTCAGTGGAGAGGGTGAAGGTGATGCAACATACGGAAAACTTACCCTTAAATTTATTTGCACTA
CTGGAAAACTACCTGTTCCATGGCCAACACTTGTCACTACTTTCGGTTATGGTGTTCAATGCTTTGCGAG
ATACCCAGATCATATGAAACAGCATGACTTTTTCAAGAGTGCCATGCCCGAAGGTTATGTACAGGAAAGA
ACTATATTTTTCAAAGATGACGGGAACTACAAGACACGTGCTGAAGTCAAGTTTGAAGGTGATACCCTTG
TTAATAGAATCGAGTTAAAAGGTATTGATTTTAAAGAAGATGGAAACATTCTTGGACACAAATTGGAATA
CAACTATAACTCACACAATGTATACATCATGGCAGACAAACAAAAGAATGGAATCAAAGTTAACTTCAAA
ATTAGACACAACATTGAAGATGGAAGCGTTCAACTAGCAGACCATTATCAACAAAATACTCCAATTGGCG
ATGGCCCTGTCCTTTTACCAGACAACCATTACCTGTCCACACAATCTGCCCTTTCGAAAGATCCCAACGA
AAAGAGAGACCACATGGTCCTTCTTGAGTTTGTAACAGCTGCTGGGA
