>Addgene plasmid #61437 | pBW400hrpL-gfp | addgene partial sequence | sequence record 121701 | L4440 5'-AGCGAGTCAGTGAGCGAG-3'
AAAAGGGCAGGGTGGTGACACCTTGCCCTTTTTTGCCGGACTGCAGCGGCCGCTACTAGTATATAAACGC
AGAAAGGCCCACCCGAAGGTGAGCCAGTGTGACTCTAGTAGAGAGCGTTCACCGACAAACAACAGATAAA
ACGAAAGGCCCAGTCTTTCGACTGAGCCTTTCGTTTTATTTGATGCCTGGCTCTAGTATTATTATTTGTA
TAGTTCATCCATGCCATGTGTAATCCCAGCAGCTGTTACAAACTCAAGAAGGACCATGTGGTCTCTCTTT
TCGTTGGGATCTTTCGAAAGGGCAGATTGTGTGGACAGGTAATGGTTGTCTGGTAAAAGGACAGGGCCAT
CGCCAATTGGAGTATTTTGTTGATAATGGTCTGCTAGTTGAACGCTTCCATCTTCAATGTTGTGTCTAAT
TTTGAAGTTAACTTTGATTCCATTCTTTTGTTTGTCTGCCATGATGTATACATTGTGTGAGTTATAGTTG
TATTCCAATTTGTGTCCAAGAATGTTTCCATCTTCTTTAAAATCAATACCTTTTAACTCGATTCTATTAA
CAAGGGTATCACCTTCAAACTTGACTTCAGCACGTGTCTTGTAGTTCCCGTCATCTTTGAAAAATATAGT
TCTTTCCTGTACATAACCTTCGGGCATGGCACTCTTGAAAAAGTCATGCTGTTTCATATGATCTGGGTAT
CTCGCAAAGCATTGAACACCATAACCGAAAGTAGTGACAAGTGTTGGCCATGGAACAGGTAGTTTTCCAG
TAGTGCAAATAAATTTAAGGGTAAGTTTTCCGTATGTTGCATCACCTTCACCCTCTCCACTGACAGAAAA
TTTGTGCCCATTAACATCACCATCTAATTCAACAAGAATTGGGACAACTCCAGTGAAAAGTTCTTCTCCT
TTACGCATCTAGTATTTC
